Addgene plasmid #122544: pBT3037
Purpose: Expression of a C. elegan codon optimized florescent protein (CemOrange2) fused to a autophagic localized gene that is orthologus to mamalian p62 (sqst-1) under the intestinal specific promoter nhx-2
Depositing lab: Gary Silverman. Depositing organization: Washington University in Saint Louis. Publication: CemOrange2 fusions facilitate multifluorophore subcellular imaging in C. elegans. Thomas BJ, Wight IE, Chou WYY, Moreno M, Dawson Z, Homayouni A, Huang H, Kim H, Jia H, Buland JR, Wambach JA, Cole FS, Pak SC, Silverman GA, Luke CJ. PLoS One. 2019 Mar 26;14(3):e0214257. doi: 10.1371/journal.pone.0214257. eCollection 2019. PubMed 30913273.
Backbone
  Vector backbone: pPD49.26
  Vector type: Bacterial Expression
Growth in bacteria
  Bacterial resistance: Ampicillin, 100 μg/mL
  Growth temperature: 37°C
  Growth strain: DH5alpha
  Copy number: High Copy
Gene/Insert
  Gene/Insert name: Pnhx-2_sqst-1::CemOrange2
  Species: C. elegans (nematode), Synthetic
  Entrez Gene: T12G3.1 (a.k.a. CELE_T12G3.1)
  Promoter: Pnhx-2
  Cloning method: Gibson Cloning
Terms and licenses: Academic/Nonprofit Terms; Industry Terms: Not Available to Industry
How to cite: pBT3037 was a gift from Gary Silverman (Addgene plasmid # 122544 ; http://n2t.net/addgene:122544 ; RRID:Addgene_122544)
