[The description below was written by a language model from this plasmid's Addgene catalogue record and pLannotate feature annotations shown in this document.]
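Description:
pBT3037 is an 8.3 kb C. elegans transgene plasmid built on the pPD49.26 backbone, a standard worm expression vector. The repository catalogues it as "bacterial expression", but the stated purpose is expression in the nematode, with E. coli serving only for propagation. It is maintained at high copy through a ColE1/pUC-type origin and selected with ampicillin via the bla gene and its own promoter. Short remnants of lac regulatory elements (CAP site, lac promoter and operator, a lacI fragment), rop and bom are backbone leftovers with no role in the transgene.

The payload, assembled by Gibson cloning, places the intestine-specific nhx-2 promoter upstream of sqst-1 (T12G3.1), the worm orthologue of the mammalian autophagy receptor p62, fused in frame to CemOrange2, a version of the orange fluorescent protein mOrange2 codon-optimised for C. elegans. The insert name and the feature order both put the fluorophore at the C-terminal end of SQST-1. The automated annotation does not label the promoter or sqst-1 directly. It detects only a short segment similar to Drosophila ref(2)P, the fly p62 homologue, which is consistent with the sqst-1 coding region, followed by the full mOrange2 reading frame. The brief CeU6 promoter, MCS and aex-5 hits are small fragments and are probably incidental matches or vector-derived worm sequence. No 3' UTR is annotated and the record does not state one.

The construct provides an orange marker of SQST-1-positive autophagic structures in intestinal cells, intended for combination with other fluorophores in multicolour subcellular imaging of live worms.
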