Features (pLannotate 1.2.2; 14 found; start..end, strand, type, name):
   1603..1619    -  misc_feature   MCS (fragment): pUC18/19 multiple cloning site
   2019..2035    -  promoter       CeU6 promoter (fragment): promoter for the C. elegans R07E5.16 U6 snRNA gene (Dickinson et al., 2013)
   2561..2683    +  CDS            ref(2)P (fragment): REF2P_DROME - Experimental evidence at protein level: Swiss-Prot protein existence level 1. Required for selective autophagy activation by ubiquitinated proteins (PubMed:22622177). Implicated in sigma rhabdovirus multiplication and necessary for male fertility. Involved in activating transcription of Drs (PubMed:12446795, PubMed:2510997). From Drosophila melanogaster (Fruit fly).
   4169..5029    +  CDS            mOrange2: mOrange2 is a basic (constitutively fluorescent) orange fluorescent protein published in 2008, derived from Discosoma sp.. It has high acid sensitivity.
   5576..5728    +  CDS            aex-5 (fragment): AEX5_CAEEL - Also known as kpc-3 From Caenorhabditis elegans.
   5855..5890    +  CDS            rop (fragment): Rop protein, which maintains plasmids at low copy number; rop
   5992..6091    +  misc_feature   bom (fragment): basis of mobility region from pBR322
   6189..6293    +  promoter       AmpR promoter: bla
   6294..7154    +  CDS            AmpR: β-lactamase; bla; confers resistance to ampicillin, carbenicillin, and related antibiotics
   7325..7913    +  rep_origin     ori: high-copy-number ColE1/pMB1/pBR322/pUC origin of replication
   8096..8188    +  CDS            lacI (fragment): lac repressor; lacI; The lac repressor binds to the lac operator to inhibit transcription in E. coli. This inhibition can be relieved by adding lactose or isopropyl-β-D-thiogalactopyranoside (IPTG).
   8201..8222    +  protein_bind   CAP binding site: CAP binding activates transcription in the presence of cAMP. E. coli catabolite activator protein
   8237..8267    +  promoter       lac promoter: promoter for the E. coli lac operon
   8275..8291    +  protein_bind   lac operator: The lac repressor binds to the lac operator to inhibit transcription in E. coli. This inhibition can be relieved by adding lactose or isopropyl-β-D-thiogalactopyranoside (IPTG). lac repressor encoded by lacI
>Addgene plasmid #122544 | pBT3037 | addgene full sequence | sequence record 238132 | Addgene NGS Result
ATGACCATGATTACGCCAAGCTTCCTTCCAAGTTATTGACAAGTATTAACTGCACTTCTCATAAAAATTT
TTCAAATAGATCTATTTAGTCTGGAATAGGAATACTTTTGGCAATTTTCTTGAGAATCATAGAAGACGAA
TTTCTGAACTGCTCTTTGTGAAGCCACGCCCATATATTGGCATTTTTGTATCCAATTTTTTGTAGAGTAC
CTGAATCATTGTCACTACATCTGCTAAACAATATATGGAAGTTCTATGAGAGGTGAAAGGTAAATCATAT
AACAACTGTAATAACATAGAAATGATTGTAGTATATTTCCAATTAGGCTGAGTTGATCTTATTGAAGAGT
TTGAATCATAGCAATTTTTTCCTCTTTTAGTATTTTTCAAAACAAATTTTCACAATGTTAGATGTAGTAT
TTAGCATTAAGGCATCTGTAATCTCCCAGAAATGTTTTGGGAATAAAACCCTTTGACTCTTTGGTCCTTT
TTTGCTCCAAATAATATCTGATTTTAACCCGTTCTGATCTACTTTTTACCTTTCGATCGTCACATCCGCG
TACACGTTTCTCTTGCTCTCAATTGCTTATCTTTATGGCCTTTTCCCCCACTTTTTGTCGACTATCATGC
GGACGTGGCTTCCTTGCTCCCTCCCGGTTTTTTTGAAAACACTTGTGAATTTATTTTTTGTGGTCAAAAT
TACGAAACATTTGAATTCTCAATCTATTTATAGACCGGGTGTGGTATGTTATGCCATGTTTTTGTCATTG
CCAAATGAACATCGATATTTTAATTTTCTGAACTTACCGTACCCCCTGCGTTACTATTTTATTTTTAATT
TGTATAATTTCATTGCTATAATTTGTTGTCCTTGAAACATTGAAGATATCGAAGAAATAATGACAAAAAT
CAGATAGAACAATTTTTCCTACTCATCAACTCACATTTTTCTATTTTCTCTTGTGCGAAAAAAATAGTAT
ATTGGGAATATTTATAGTATTGCAACTTTTCTCTTAGTTCGCAGAGTTGCAATACTACTAGATCCCTAAT
AGAGGAAATATGGTGACCAGCTTTTTGCAATTGGAAAGTTGGGAAAAAAGTATATATATTAATAGACTTA
CATTCTTGTAGTTCGTAGAATTTTTCAGGAAATCTGACACGCAAGACTTTTTCAAAAAGTTTTTTTTTTT
AATTTGGCAATCTGCCAAAACGTTTACTGAACATTTTGAAAACATCTACCAGTACCTTTAACACAACGAA
AAATTGTTCTAAGCAATATTAACTGTGATAATTGATGTTAAGACCTGAAATTTAATCACAAATTTCACCT
GGAAATGACAGTAATCGGCTTCTAAATACTGTCGACACAAGTGCCATACCTAAGATTCCAATCCTATTAC
CATGTTTCCCAATTTCATTCTCTTTCGTATCTCTATTTCTCTTCTTTATTATCAATTACTTTTTATCAGT
TCTTCGTTTGCTTTAACATCAAGAGCACATAGCGCTCTCTCGTCTCTCTCTCATGCTCTTTTTGAACTTT
TACAAAAAACTATTTCCGGTTGTTTTGATTCTTGGAATTTGAAATAATTTTCAGTGATTAAATCTAGAGG
ATCCCCGGGATTGGCCAAAGGACCCAAAGGTATGTTTCGAATGATACTAACATAACATAGAACATTTTCA
GGAGGACCCTTGGCTAGCAAAAATGGCTGCTGCATCATCCGCTCCTCACCAAATGCAAGTTCGTGTGACT
TTCTATACAAGTCACAATCCGCAATCGGTTCTCATGATTTTGAAGAACGATCAGGCTCTTCAACAGATCT
CCGAGAAGGCAAGAGAACTGTTCCCATCGGCTGATTATCGTCTCTACTACGGTAAGATATTATACTTTTG
TTTTTGCCCCGTTTGCTAGACGAATCAATTGTGCAAATAGAGTATTTGTATGCCACACCTATGTTATGAC
AAAAAAGTACGGTGCCCGGTCTCGGCACGATTGAAATTTTTAATGGACGTTCCGAGGAAGAGTGTGCGCC
TTTAAACAAACCATTTTTTTAAATTTAAAGTTTAACTAGATTTAAAAGGTCGTTATTTTTGTAAAACTCA
ATTTAATTAGATTATATTTAAGATTTCTAATTTCCCTAGATATCTCACAGTAACTTTTTTCCAAATCTTC
AAATTTTCAGGTGATGTCAACGGACCAATCTTTGAGTTCACCAATTCGGATCAGATTATGTCTAAGATTC
GAATCACTACATTCTCTCGAACTCCTCAACTTTTTGTTCGCCTGGAAACTGTTCCCCTTCGTCCAACAGC
CCTACCATCAGTGAGCACTGAAACTGCCAAAAAAGCTTCCGATGCTGATCGTGAATCAAAGAGCAGATCC
TCGCTGAAGCGTATCGAGAACAACCAGGAGCTCACATTGAAGACGCTGGAGAAGTTGCAAAAGGAGCTCT
CAAGAGTTAGCGCTTTGGAGACGATGGTTGCTGATCTTCATGCAAAGGAAAGAGAACCTGTTGTCGAGGA
AGTTCAGAAGCCATTCCCTCCAGTGAAGCACTCGGCGTCTTGTGATGCTTGCCTCGGTGACATCATCGGA
CATAGGTTCAAGTGTCTCGAATGTGCCGATTATGATTTGTGCGAGAAGTGTGAGAGAAAATCTTTACATT
ATGAGCATGCAATGATCAGAATTGTGGAGCCAAAGAAAACAATGATCCCATCATATGTGACATCAAACTC
TCCGAACAATGTCTTCCCAACTTACATGCAGCACAAGATCCAACAACCACAAACTATCAAGGGGATCAAC
AAGACTGTTATCACGAGACTCGTTCCTTCACATCAAGTTAATCCAGCTCCAATGCCTCAAGCTCCACCAG
TCTCCACTCCAGTTCCATTCCCTCCATCTCCAACCATCGGAAATGGAGCAGTTCCAAAACCAGCCCAGGA
GCCTCGGATCCCACCATCTCCAACTTCTGCTCTACCACCACCACAATTCTTCAATGAGGAGACCCGTGCA
GCCATTATTAATAGTGCAGCGTTGCTCAAGGAAACTTTCAGTACTTTGAGCAGAAGCTTCTTGGATTTGG
CAGATGGTGCACAGGCCAATATGGATAAAAAGATCATTGAACGCTCGACCATGGAAGCAGGAATGACCAA
ATTCGAAGAGAAAATGGATAATTTGAAAAGACACTGTGAGGAGAAATATCTTGGAACGGAAACTGCTGAA
GCTGAGAAGAGCGAGGAATCTTCGAAGAAGCAAGCAGATAGCTTGTCTGGACCAAAGATCAAGAAGGCTA
AGAAGAAGTCCTGCTACAAGAAATCTGCCGAGAGACTATTCACAATGCAACTTGCTGCGGCGGCTGCTGA
GCAAGCCCGTCTTGAACAAGAAGCCAAGAAAAGAGCTGAAGCCAGCTCTGCTGAATTACAGAGGAAACTT
GCTGAGCTTAATGTGAAGGAATCTCAATCAAAATCCGAGGAAAACATTGCTGACTTTGTCCTATACGATC
TTTACGGAAACTCCTTGGAAGCTTTGTTGAGAGGTCGTTCGAGCTCTAGAATCGCCGATCCTCCGACCAC
TCCAAATACCGAACCAGCCACCACAGAGTTAGCTTCAACGACCTCTGCAACTCCAGCCGTCACTGCTCCA
GCATCAATTGTTCCAGTTACTCCAACTGCACCAATTGTTGAAACTCTGATCGTTCCACCACTTCCACCAG
TGGAATCAAATCCAGAAGAGGTTACACCAATGGTGACTGCACCAATCTCAATTCACTCTTCTTTCGAGAA
CATTTCTTCGGATTTCGAGAGCCTCAGTCCATCATGGGGAGGATACCCAGATTTGGAAGCTGCACAACGT
CTAGAAGTCATCGATGATAACTTACTCGACTTCTCTGATGTTGCTGTTGAAGCCCAGGAAGCTCAAGAAG
CTCAAGAAGAAGCTCGCCCAGAGCCAGAGCAATCTCTACCACCATTTAATGAGGAAACTGAAAAGGTAAA
TCTAAATGTCGTCCATGAATCCCCTAATCTAACGAATTTTCAGACATTCGATCGTCTCCTTGAGATGGGA
TTCTCCTACAACGTCACTGTTGCTGCAATCAGAGCAAATGGATCGAATCTCGAGATGTGTCTTCAGGCGC
TTCTTCACCTCGAGAGGCCTGGTACCATGGGCGGAAAAATGGTCTCCAAGGGAGAGGAGAACAACATGGC
CATCATCAAGGAGTTCATGCGTTTCAAGGTCCGTATGGAGGGATCCGTCAACGGACACGAGTTCGAGATC
GAGGGAGAGGGAGAGGGACGTCCATACGAGGGATTCCAAACCGCCAAGCTCAAGGTCACCAAGGTAAGTT
TAAACATATATATACTAACTAACCCTGATTATTTAAATTTTCAGGGAGGACCACTCCCATTCGCCTGGGA
CATCCTCTCCCCACACTTCACCTACGGATCCAAGGCCTACGTCAAGCACCCAGCCGACATCCCAGACTAC
TTCAAGCTCTCCTTCCCAGAGGGATTCAAGTGGGAGCGTGTCATGAACTACGAGGACGGAGGAGTCGTCA
CCGTCACCCAAGACTCCTCCCTCCAAGACGGAGAGTTCATCTACAAGGTAAGTTTAAACAGTTCGGTACT
AACTAACCATACATATTTAAATTTTCAGGTCAAGCTCCGTGGAACCAACTTCCCATCCGACGGACCAGTC
ATGCAAAAGAAGACCATGGGATGGGAGGCCTCCTCCGAGCGTATGTACCCAGAGGACGGAGCCCTCAAGG
GAAAGATCAAGATGCGTCTCAAGCTCAAGGTAAGTTTAAACATGATTTTACTAACTAACTAATCTGATTT
AAATTTTCAGGACGGAGGACACTACACCTCCGAGGTCAAGACCACCTACAAGGCCAAGAAGCCAGTCCAA
CTCCCAGGAGCCTACATCGTCGACATCAAGCTCGACATCACCTCCCACAACGAGGACTACACCATCGTCG
AGCAATACGAGCGTGCCGAGGGACGTCACTCCACCGGAGGAATGGACGAACTCTACAAGCTTAACGGTCC
TAGGAGATCTGAATTCGGCGCCTAAGAGCTCCGCATCGGCCGCTGTCATCAGATCGCCATCTCGCGCCCG
TGCCTCTGACTTCTAAGTCCAATTACTCTTCAACATCCCTACATGCTCTTTCTCCCTGTGCTCCCACCCC
CTATTTTTGTTATTATCAAAAAACTTCTCTTAATTTCTTTGTTTTTTAGCTTCTTTTAAGTCACCTCTAA
CAATGAAATTGTGTAGATTCAAAAATAGAATTAATTCGTAATAAAAAGTCGAAAAAAATTGTGCTCCCTC
CCCCCATTAATAATAATTCTATCCCAAAATCTACACAATGTTCTGTGTACACTTCTTATGTTTTTTACTT
CTGATAAATTTTTTTGAAACATCATAGAAAAAACCGCACACAAAATACCTTATCATATGTTACGTTTCAG
TTTATGACCGCAATTTTTATTTCTTCGCACGTCTGGGCCTCTCATGACGTCAAATCATGCTCATCGTGAA
AAAGTTTTGGAGTATTTTTGGAATTTTTCAATCAAGTGAAAGTTTATGAAATTAATTTTCCTGCTTTTGC
TTTTTGGGGTTTCCCCTATTGTTTGTCAAGATTTCGAGGACGGCGTTTTTCTTGCTAAAATCACAAGTAT
TGATGAGCACGATGCAAGAAAGATCGGAAGAAGGTTTGGGTTTGAGGCTCAGTGGAAGGTGAGTAGAAGT
TGATAATTTGAAAGTGGAGTAGTGTCTATGGGGTTTTTGCCTTAAATGACAGAATACATTCCCAATATAC
CAAACATAACTGTTTCTACTAGTCGGCCGTACGGGCCCTTTCGTCTCGCGCGTTTCGGTGATGACGGTGA
AAACCTCTGACACATGCAGCTCCCGGAGACGGTCACAGCTTGTCTGTAAGCGGATGCCGGGAGCAGACAA
GCCCGTCAGGGCGCGTCAGCGGGTGTTGGCGGGTGTCGGGGCTGGCTTAACTATGCGGCATCAGAGCAGA
TTGTACTGAGAGTGCACCATATGCGGTGTGAAATACCGCACAGATGCGTAAGGAGAAAATACCGCATCAG
GCGGCCTTAAGGGCCTCGTGATACGCCTATTTTTATAGGTTAATGTCATGATAATAATGGTTTCTTAGAC
GTCAGGTGGCACTTTTCGGGGAAATGTGCGCGGAACCCCTATTTGTTTATTTTTCTAAATACATTCAAAT
ATGTATCCGCTCATGAGACAATAACCCTGATAAATGCTTCAATAATATTGAAAAAGGAAGAGTATGAGTA
TTCAACATTTCCGTGTCGCCCTTATTCCCTTTTTTGCGGCATTTTGCCTTCCTGTTTTTGCTCACCCAGA
AACGCTGGTGAAAGTAAAAGATGCTGAAGATCAGTTGGGTGCACGAGTGGGTTACATCGAACTGGATCTC
AACAGCGGTAAGATCCTTGAGAGTTTTCGCCCCGAAGAACGTTTTCCAATGATGAGCACTTTTAAAGTTC
TGCTATGTGGCGCGGTATTATCCCGTATTGACGCCGGGCAAGAGCAACTCGGTCGCCGCATACACTATTC
TCAGAATGACTTGGTTGAGTACTCACCAGTCACAGAAAAGCATCTTACGGATGGCATGACAGTAAGAGAA
TTATGCAGTGCTGCCATAACCATGAGTGATAACACTGCGGCCAACTTACTTCTGACAACGATCGGAGGAC
CGAAGGAGCTAACCGCTTTTTTGCACAACATGGGGGATCATGTAACTCGCCTTGATCGTTGGGAACCGGA
GCTGAATGAAGCCATACCAAACGACGAGCGTGACACCACGATGCCTGTAGCAATGGCAACAACGTTGCGC
AAACTATTAACTGGCGAACTACTTACTCTAGCTTCCCGGCAACAATTAATAGACTGGATGGAGGCGGATA
AAGTTGCAGGACCACTTCTGCGCTCGGCCCTTCCGGCTGGCTGGTTTATTGCTGATAAATCTGGAGCCGG
TGAGCGTGGGTCTCGCGGTATCATTGCAGCACTGGGGCCAGATGGTAAGCCCTCCCGTATCGTAGTTATC
TACACGACGGGGAGTCAGGCAACTATGGATGAACGAAATAGACAGATCGCTGAGATAGGTGCCTCACTGA
TTAAGCATTGGTAACTGTCAGACCAAGTTTACTCATATATACTTTAGATTGATTTAAAACTTCATTTTTA
ATTTAAAAGGATCTAGGTGAAGATCCTTTTTGATAATCTCATGACCAAAATCCCTTAACGTGAGTTTTCG
TTCCACTGAGCGTCAGACCCCGTAGAAAAGATCAAAGGATCTTCTTGAGATCCTTTTTTTCTGCGCGTAA
TCTGCTGCTTGCAAACAAAAAAACCACCGCTACCAGCGGTGGTTTGTTTGCCGGATCAAGAGCTACCAAC
TCTTTTTCCGAAGGTAACTGGCTTCAGCAGAGCGCAGATACCAAATACTGTTCTTCTAGTGTAGCCGTAG
TTAGGCCACCACTTCAAGAACTCTGTAGCACCGCCTACATACCTCGCTCTGCTAATCCTGTTACCAGTGG
CTGCTGCCAGTGGCGATAAGTCGTGTCTTACCGGGTTGGACTCAAGACGATAGTTACCGGATAAGGCGCA
GCGGTCGGGCTGAACGGGGGGTTCGTGCACACAGCCCAGCTTGGAGCGAACGACCTACACCGAACTGAGA
TACCTACAGCGTGAGCTATGAGAAAGCGCCACGCTTCCCGAAGGGAGAAAGGCGGACAGGTATCCGGTAA
GCGGCAGGGTCGGAACAGGAGAGCGCACGAGGGAGCTTCCAGGGGGAAACGCCTGGTATCTTTATAGTCC
TGTCGGGTTTCGCCACCTCTGACTTGAGCGTCGATTTTTGTGATGCTCGTCAGGGGGGCGGAGCCTATGG
AAAAACGCCAGCAACGCGGCCTTTTTACGGTTCCTGGCCTTTTGCTGGCCTTTTGCTCACATGTTCTTTC
CTGCGTTATCCCCTGATTCTGTGGATAACCGTATTACCGCCTTTGAGTGAGCTGATACCGCTCGCCGCAG
CCGAACGACCGAGCGCAGCGAGTCAGTGAGCGAGGAAGCGGAAGAGCGCCCAATACGCAAACCGCCTCTC
CCCGCGCGTTGGCCGATTCATTAATGCAGCTGGCACGACAGGTTTCCCGACTGGAAAGCGGGCAGTGAGC
GCAACGCAATTAATGTGAGTTAGCTCACTCATTAGGCACCCCAGGCTTTACACTTTATGCTTCCGGCTCG
TATGTTGTGTGGAATTGTGAGCGGATAACAATTTCACACAGGAAACAGCT
